Addgene plasmid #221066: polySUMO1
Purpose: Expression of polySUMO1 protein under T7 promoter
Depositing lab: Michael Rosen. Depositing organization: University of Texas Southwestern Medical Center. Publication: Surface Charge Can Modulate Phase Separation of Multidomain Proteins. Kim J, Qin S, Zhou HX, Rosen MK. J Am Chem Soc. 2024 Feb 7;146(5):3383-3395. doi: 10.1021/jacs.3c12789. Epub 2024 Jan 23. PubMed 38262618.
Backbone
  Vector backbone: pMAL
  Backbone size w/o insert (bp): 6600
  Vector type: Bacterial Expression
Growth in bacteria
  Bacterial resistance: Ampicillin, 100 μg/mL
  Growth temperature: 37°C
  Growth strain: DH5alpha
  Copy number: Low Copy
Gene/Insert
  Gene/Insert name: Five repeats of SUMO1 each separated by (GGS)4
  Species: H. sapiens (human)
  Entrez Gene: SUMO1 (a.k.a. DAP1, GMP1, OFC10, PIC1, SENP2, SMT3, SMT3C, SMT3H3, UBL1)
  Promoter: tac
  Tag / fusion protein: MBP (N terminal on insert); His (C terminal on insert)
  Cloning method: Restriction Enzyme; 5′ cloning site NdeI (unknown if destroyed); 3′ cloning site BamHI (unknown if destroyed)
  Sequencing primers: 5′ GGTCGTCAGACTGTCGATGAAGCC; 3′ TGTCCTACTCAGGAGAGCGTTCAC
Terms and licenses: Academic/Nonprofit Terms; Industry Terms: Not Available to Industry
How to cite: polySUMO1 was a gift from Michael Rosen (Addgene plasmid # 221066 ; http://n2t.net/addgene:221066 ; RRID:Addgene_221066)
