[The description below was written by a language model from this plasmid's Addgene catalogue record and pLannotate feature annotations shown in this document.]
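Description:
polySUMO1 is a bacterial expression plasmid built on a pMAL backbone for producing an engineered multivalent human SUMO1 protein in E. coli. It carries AmpR (β-lactamase) for ampicillin selection and replicates from a ColE1/pMB1-type origin. The rop gene and bom region are also present, consistent with the low copy number listed in the record. An M13 origin is included as well.

The insert is described as five tandem repeats of human SUMO1, each separated by a flexible (GGS)4 linker and cloned between NdeI and BamHI. It is fused to an N-terminal maltose-binding protein that lacks a signal sequence, so the product stays in the cytosol, and to a C-terminal His tag. TEV protease sites are annotated on both sides of the repeat array, after MBP and just before the C-terminal tag, which should allow both tags to be removed after affinity purification. The automated annotation labels only three SUMO-like segments, one of them matched to the fission yeast homologue. This probably reflects how repeated or recoded copies are called rather than a lack of the five repeats.

The catalogue purpose line mentions a T7 promoter, but both the promoter field and the feature table indicate a tac promoter with a lac operator. A lacIq-driven lacI gene supplies the repressor, making expression IPTG-inducible, and the rrnB T1 and T2 terminators follow the coding region. A residual lacZα fragment from the pMAL backbone lies downstream of the fusion.

The associated publication concerns how surface charge modulates phase separation of multidomain proteins, which suggests the purified polySUMO1 serves as a multivalent scaffold in such studies.
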