Features (pLannotate 1.2.2; 25 found; start..end, strand, type, name):
    876..896     +  CDS            TEV site: tobacco etch virus (TEV) protease recognition and cleavage site
    918..1205    +  CDS            pmt3 (fragment): PMT3_SCHPO - Also known as smt3, ubl2. Experimental evidence at protein level: Swiss-Prot protein existence level 1. Required for chromosome segregation where it may be involved in microtubule assembly. Loss of smt3 leads to an increase in telomere length. From Schizosaccharomyces pombe (strain 972 / ATCC 24843) (Fission yeast).
   1905..2189    +  CDS            SUMO1 (fragment): SUMO1_HUMAN - Also known as SMT3C, SMT3H3, UBL1. Experimental evidence at protein level: Swiss-Prot protein existence level 1. Ubiquitin-like protein that can be covalently attached to proteins as a monomer or a lysine-linked polymer. Covalent attachment via an isopeptide bond to its substrates requires prior activation by the E1 complex SAE1-SAE2 and linkage to the E2 enzyme UBE2I, and can be promoted by E3 ligases such as PIAS1-4, RANBP2 or CBX4. This post- translational modification on lysine residues of proteins plays a crucial role in a number of cellular processes such as nuclear transpo
   2232..2516    +  CDS            SUMO1 (fragment): SUMO1_HUMAN - Also known as SMT3C, SMT3H3, UBL1. Experimental evidence at protein level: Swiss-Prot protein existence level 1. Ubiquitin-like protein that can be covalently attached to proteins as a monomer or a lysine-linked polymer. Covalent attachment via an isopeptide bond to its substrates requires prior activation by the E1 complex SAE1-SAE2 and linkage to the E2 enzyme UBE2I, and can be promoted by E3 ligases such as PIAS1-4, RANBP2 or CBX4. This post- translational modification on lysine residues of proteins plays a crucial role in a number of cellular processes such as nuclear transpo
   2541..2561    +  CDS            TEV site: tobacco etch virus (TEV) protease recognition and cleavage site
   2562..2578    +  CDS            capTEV™ (fragment): composite tag for in vivo biotinylation, TEV protease cleavage, and 6xHis tagging
   2591..2745    +  CDS            lacZα (fragment): LacZα fragment of β-galactosidase; lacZ fragment
   2838..2953    +  ncRNA          5S rRNA: Accession: RF00001 - 5S ribosomal RNA
   2957..3043    +  terminator     rrnB T1 terminator: Escherichia coli rrnB; transcription terminator T1 from the E. coli rrnB gene
   3135..3162    +  terminator     rrnB T2 terminator: transcription terminator T2 from the E. coli rrnB gene
   3181..3272    +  promoter       AmpR promoter: bla
   3273..4133    +  CDS            AmpR: β-lactamase; bla; confers resistance to ampicillin, carbenicillin, and related antibiotics
   4175..4688    -  rep_origin     M13 ori (sequence partly withheld): M13 bacteriophage origin of replication; arrow indicates direction of (+) strand synthesis
   4799..5387    +  rep_origin     ori: high-copy-number ColE1/pMB1/pBR322/pUC origin of replication
   5573..5642    -  misc_feature   bom (fragment): basis of mobility region from pBR322
   5640..5738    -  misc_feature   bom (fragment): basis of mobility region from pBR322
   5840..6031    -  CDS            rop: Rop protein, which maintains plasmids at low copy number; rop
   6048..6428    +  CDS            YPB1_ECOLX: Protein predicted: Swiss-Prot protein existence level 4. From Escherichia coli.
   6527..6604    +  promoter       lacIq promoter: lacI (mutant); In the lacIq allele, a single base change in the promoter boosts expression of the lacI gene about 10-fold.
   6605..7687    +  CDS            lacI: lac repressor; lacI; The lac repressor binds to the lac operator to inhibit transcription in E. coli. This inhibition can be relieved by adding lactose or isopropyl-β-D-thiogalactopyranoside (IPTG).
   7700..7721    +  protein_bind   CAP binding site: CAP binding activates transcription in the presence of cAMP. E. coli catabolite activator protein
   7740..7757    +  promoter       tet promoter (fragment): E. coli promoter for tetracycline efflux protein gene
   7930..7958    +  promoter       tac promoter: strong E. coli promoter; hybrid between the trp and lac UV5 promoters
   7966..7982    +  protein_bind   lac operator: The lac repressor binds to the lac operator to inhibit transcription in E. coli. This inhibition can be relieved by adding lactose or isopropyl-β-D-thiogalactopyranoside (IPTG). lac repressor encoded by lacI
   8052..803     +  CDS            MBP (across the origin): maltose binding protein from E. coli; malE (mutated); This version of the gene does not encode a signal sequence, so MBP will remain in the cytosol.
>Addgene plasmid #221066 | polySUMO1 | addgene full sequence | sequence record 459221 | Addgene NGS Result
ACAACGGCAAGCTGATTGCTTACCCGATCGCTGTTGAAGCGTTATCGCTGATTTATAACAAAGATCTGCT
GCCGAACCCGCCAAAAACCTGGGAAGAGATCCCGGCGCTGGATAAAGAACTGAAAGCGAAAGGTAAGAGC
GCGCTGATGTTCAACCTGCAAGAACCGTACTTCACCTGGCCGCTGATTGCTGCTGACGGGGGTTATGCGT
TCAAGTATGAAAACGGCAAGTACGACATTAAAGACGTGGGCGTGGATAACGCTGGCGCGAAAGCGGGTCT
GACCTTCCTGGTTGACCTGATTAAAAACAAACACATGAATGCAGACACCGATTACTCCATCGCAGAAGCT
GCCTTTAATAAAGGCGAAACAGCGATGACCATCAACGGCCCGTGGGCATGGTCCAACATCGACACCAGCA
AAGTGAATTATGGTGTAACGGTACTGCCGACCTTCAAGGGTCAACCATCCAAACCGTTCGTTGGCGTGCT
GAGCGCAGGTATTAACGCCGCCAGTCCGAACAAAGAGCTGGCAAAAGAGTTCCTCGAAAACTATCTGCTG
ACTGATGAAGGTCTGGAAGCGGTTAATAAAGACAAACCGCTGGGTGCCGTAGCGCTGAAGTCTTACGAGG
AAGAGTTGGCGAAAGATCCACGTATTGCCGCCACCATGGAAAACGCCCAGAAAGGTGAAATCATGCCGAA
CATCCCGCAGATGTCCGCTTTCTGGTATGCCGTGCGTACTGCGGTGATCAACGCCGCCAGCGGTCGTCAG
ACTGTCGATGAAGCCCTGAAAGACGCGCAGACTAATTCGAGCTCGAACAACAACAACAATAACAATAACA
ACAACCTCGGGATCGAGGGAAGGATTTCAGAATTTGAAAACCTGTATTTTCAGGGCCATATGGGAGGCGG
CTCAGGTGGTTCTATGAGTGATCAGGAAGCCAAACCCTCAACGGAGGATCTTGGTGATAAAAAAGAAGGG
GAGTATATTAAACTGAAAGTGATTGGACAGGACAGTAGCGAGATTCATTTCAAAGTTAAGATGACTACGC
ATCTGAAAAAGCTGAAGGAATCGTATTGCCAGCGCCAGGGTGTTCCGATGAACAGCTTACGCTTCCTGTT
CGAAGGCCAGCGCATCGCGGACAACCATACTCCTAAAGAGCTGGGTATGGAAGAGGAGGACGTGATTGAA
GTATACCAGGAACAGACCGTCGTAGGCGGCTCAGGTGGAAGTGGCGGGTCTGGGGGGTCCATGTCTGATC
AGGAAGCTAAGCCATCTACCGAAGATTTAGGTGATAAAAAAGAGGGAGAATATATCAAATTAAAAGTTAT
TGGGCAGGATAGTAGCGAGATTCATTTTAAAGTTAAAATGACGACCCACTTGAAAAAACTCAAAGAATCC
TATTGCCAACGCCAGGGCGTGCCGATGAATAGTTTACGTTTTCTGTTTGAAGGACAGCGTATCGCTGATA
ACCATACTCCAAAAGAGCTGGGCATGGAAGAGGAGGACGTGATCGAGGTCTATCAGGAGCAAACGGTAGT
TGGTGGCAGCGGCGGCAGCGGGGGCTCTGGCGGAAGCATGTCGGACCAAGAGGCAAAACCGAGTACGGAA
GATTTGGGGGATAAAAAAGAAGGGGAATATATTAAGCTGAAAGTCATCGGACAGGACTCGTCCGAAATTC
ATTTTAAAGTGAAGATGACCACCCATCTGAAAAAATTAAAGGAGTCATACTGTCAACGTCAAGGTGTGCC
GATGAACAGTCTGCGTTTTCTGTTTGAAGGCCAGCGCATTGCAGATAACCATACCCCCAAAGAGCTGGGC
ATGGAAGAAGAAGATGTCATCGAAGTGTATCAAGAGCAGACTGTCGTCGGCGGAAGCGGAGGCTCCGGTG
GCAGCGGTGGTTCCATGTCAGACCAAGAAGCTAAGCCATCCACAGAAGACCTGGGTGATAAAAAAGAAGG
TGAGTACATTAAACTGAAAGTCATTGGCCAGGATTCCTCGGAGATCCATTTTAAAGTGAAAATGACCACA
CACTTGAAAAAGCTGAAAGAGAGTTATTGTCAACGTCAAGGGGTTCCAATGAACTCCCTTCGCTTTCTCT
TCGAAGGTCAACGCATCGCTGATAACCATACTCCTAAGGAATTAGGTATGGAAGAGGAAGATGTAATCGA
AGTTTATCAAGAACAAACCGTGGTGGGCGGAAGCGGCGGGAGCGGTGGCTCAGGTGGAAGCATGAGCGAT
CAGGAGGCGAAACCTAGCACCGAGGACCTGGGTGACAAAAAAGAGGGAGAATATATTAAGCTGAAAGTTA
TTGGTCAGGACAGCAGTGAAATTCACTTTAAAGTGAAAATGACGACGCACCTTAAAAAACTGAAAGAAAG
TTACTGCCAGCGCCAGGGGGTACCGATGAATAGTCTGCGCTTCCTGTTTGAGGGGCAGCGTATTGCGGAT
AATCACACCCCGAAAGAGCTCGGCATGGAAGAGGAGGATGTCATCGAGGTATATCAGGAACAGACAGTTG
TCGGCGGAAGCGGTGGATCCGAAAACCTGTATTTTCAGGGCCATCATCATCATCATCACTGAAAGCTTGG
CACTGGCCGTCGTTTTACAACGTCGTGACTGGGAAAACCCTGGCGTTACCCAACTTAATCGCCTTGCAGC
ACATCCCCCTTTCGCCAGCTGGCGTAATAGCGAAGAGGCCCGCACCGATCGCCCTTCCCAACAGTTGCGC
AGCCTGAATGGCGAATGGCAGCTTGGCTGTTTTGGCGGATGAGATAAGATTTTCAGCCTGATACAGATTA
AATCAGAACGCAGAAGCGGTCTGATAAAACAGAATTTGCCTGGCGGCAGTAGCGCGGTGGTCCCACCTGA
CCCCATGCCGAACTCAGAAGTGAAACGCCGTAGCGCCGATGGTAGTGTGGGGTCTCCCCATGCGAGAGTA
GGGAACTGCCAGGCATCAAATAAAACGAAAGGCTCAGTCGAAAGACTGGGCCTTTCGTTTTATCTGTTGT
TTGTCGGTGAACGCTCTCCTGAGTAGGACAAATCCGCCGGGAGCGGATTTGAACGTTGCGAAGCAACGGC
CCGGAGGGTGGCGGGCAGGACGCCCGCCATAAACTGCCAGGCATCAAATTAAGCAGAAGGCCATCCTGAC
GGATGGCCTTTTTGCGTTTCTACAAACTCTTTTGTTTATTTTTCTAAATACATTCAAATATGTATCCGCT
CATGAGACAATAACCCTGATAAATGCTTCAATAATATTGAAAAAGGAAGAGTATGAGTATTCAACATTTC
CGTGTCGCCCTTATTCCCTTTTTTGCGGCATTTTGCCTTCCTGTTTTTGCTCACCCAGAAACGCTGGTGA
AAGTAAAAGATGCTGAAGATCAGTTGGGTGCACGAGTGGGTTACATCGAACTGGATCTCAACAGCGGTAA
GATCCTTGAGAGTTTTCGCCCCGAAGAACGTTTCCCAATGATGAGCACTTTTAAAGTTCTGCTATGTGGC
GCGGTATTATCCCGTGTTGACGCCGGGCAAGAGCAACTCGGTCGCCGCATACACTATTCTCAGAATGACT
TGGTTGAGTACTCACCAGTCACAGAAAAGCATCTTACGGATGGCATGACAGTAAGAGAATTATGCAGTGC
TGCCATAACCATGAGTGATAACACTGCGGCCAACTTACTTCTGACAACGATCGGAGGACCGAAGGAGCTA
ACCGCTTTTTTGCACAACATGGGGGATCATGTAACTCGCCTTGATCGTTGGGAACCGGAGCTGAATGAAG
CCATACCAAACGACGAGCGTGACACCACGATGCCTGTAGCAATGGCAACAACGTTGCGCAAACTATTAAC
TGGCGAACTACTTACTCTAGCTTCCCGGCAACAATTAATAGACTGGATGGAGGCGGATAAAGTTGCAGGA
CCACTTCTGCGCTCGGCCCTTCCGGCTGGCTGGTTTATTGCTGATAAATCTGGAGCCGGTGAGCGTGGGT
CTCGCGGTATCATTGCAGCACTGGGGCCAGATGGTAAGCCCTCCCGTATCGTAGTTATCTACACGACGGG
GAGTCAGGCAACTATGGATGAACGAAATAGACAGATCGCTGAGATAGGTGCCTCACTGATTAAGCATTGG
TAACTGTCAGACCAAGTTTACTCATATATACTTTAGATTGATT
[38 nt withheld, positions 4174-4211]
A
[37 nt withheld, positions 4213-4249]
ATTTTGTTAAAATTCGCGTTAAATTTTTGTTAAATCAGCTCATTTTTTAACCAATAGGCCGAAATCGGCA
AAATCCCTTATAAATCAAAAGAATAGCCCGAGATAGGGT
[37 nt withheld, positions 4359-4395]
AAAGAACGTGGACTCCAACGTCAAAGG
[141 nt withheld, positions 4423-4563]
G
[125 nt withheld, positions 4565-4689]
AAAGGATCTAGGTGAAGATCCTTTTTGATAATCTCATGACCAAAATCCCTTAACGTGAGTTTTCGTTCCA
CTGAGCGTCAGACCCCGTAGAAAAGATCAAAGGATCTTCTTGAGATCCTTTTTTTCTGCGCGTAATCTGC
TGCTTGCAAACAAAAAAACCACCGCTACCAGCGGTGGTTTGTTTGCCGGATCAAGAGCTACCAACTCTTT
TTCCGAAGGTAACTGGCTTCAGCAGAGCGCAGATACCAAATACTGTCCTTCTAGTGTAGCCGTAGTTAGG
CCACCACTTCAAGAACTCTGTAGCACCGCCTACATACCTCGCTCTGCTAATCCTGTTACCAGTGGCTGCT
GCCAGTGGCGATAAGTCGTGTCTTACCGGGTTGGACTCAAGACGATAGTTACCGGATAAGGCGCAGCGGT
CGGGCTGAACGGGGGGTTCGTGCACACAGCCCAGCTTGGAGCGAACGACCTACACCGAACTGAGATACCT
ACAGCGTGAGCTATGAGAAAGCGCCACGCTTCCCGAAGGGAGAAAGGCGGACAGGTATCCGGTAAGCGGC
AGGGTCGGAACAGGAGAGCGCACGAGGGAGCTTCCAGGGGGAAACGCCTGGTATCTTTATAGTCCTGTCG
GGTTTCGCCACCTCTGACTTGAGCGTCGATTTTTGTGATGCTCGTCAGGGGGGCGGAGCCTATGGAAAAA
CGCCAGCAACGCGGCCTTTTTACGGTTCCTGGCCTTTTGCTGGCCTTTTGCTCACATGTTCTTTCCTGCG
TTATCCCCTGATTCTGTGGATAACCGTATTACCGCCTTTGAGTGAGCTGATACCGCTCGCCGCAGCCGAA
CGACCGAGCGCAGCGAGTCAGTGAGCGAGGAAGCGGAAGAGCGCCTGATGCGGTATTTTCTCCTTACGCA
TCTGTGCGGTATTTCACACCGCATGTGGTGCACTCTCAGTACACCGCATGTGGTGCACTCTCAGTACAAT
CTGCTCTGATGCCGCATAGTTAAGCCAGTATACACTCCGCTATCGCTACGTGACTGGGTCATGGCTGCGC
CCCGACACCCGCCAACACCCGCTGACGCGCCCTGACGGGCTTGTCTGCTCCCGGCATCCGCTTACAGACA
AGCTGTGACCGTCTCCGGGAGCTGCATGTGTCAGAGGTTTTCACCGTCATCACCGAAACGCGCGAGGCAG
CTGCGGTAAAGCTCATCAGCGTGGTCGTGCAGCGATTCACAGATGTCTGCCTGTTCATCCGCGTCCAGCT
CGTTGAGTTTCTCCAGAAGCGTTAATGTCTGGCTTCTGATAAAGCGGGCCATGTTAAGGGCGGTTTTTTC
CTGTTTGGTCACTGATGCCTCCGTGTAAGGGGGATTTCTGTTCATGGGGGTAATGATACCGATGAAACGA
GAGAGGATGCTCACGATACGGGTTACTGATGATGAACATGCCCGGTTACTGGAACGTTGTGAGGGTAAAC
AACTGGCGGTATGGATGCGGCGGGACCAGAGAAAAATCACTCAGGGTCAATGCCAGCGCTTCGTTAATAC
AGATGTAGGTGTTCCACAGGGTAGCCAGCAGCATCCTGCGATGCAGATCCGGAACATAATGGTGCAGGGC
GCTGACTTCCGCGTTTCCAGACTTTACGAAACACGGAAACCGAAGACCATTCATGTTGTTGCTCAGGTCG
CAGACGTTTTGCAGCAGCAGTCGCTTCACGTTCGCTCGCGTATCGGTGATTCATTCTGCTAACCAGTAAG
GCAACCCCGCCAGCCTAGCCGGGTCCTCAACGACAGGAGCACGATCATGCGCACCCGTGGCCAGGACCCA
ACGCTGCCCGAAATTCCGACACCATCGAATGGTGCAAAACCTTTCGCGGTATGGCATGATAGCGCCCGGA
AGAGAGTCAATTCAGGGTGGTGAATGTGAAACCAGTAACGTTATACGATGTCGCAGAGTATGCCGGTGTC
TCTTATCAGACCGTTTCCCGCGTGGTGAACCAGGCCAGCCACGTTTCTGCGAAAACGCGGGAAAAAGTGG
AAGCGGCGATGGCGGAGCTGAATTACATTCCCAACCGCGTGGCACAACAACTGGCGGGCAAACAGTCGTT
GCTGATTGGCGTTGCCACCTCCAGTCTGGCCCTGCACGCGCCGTCGCAAATTGTCGCGGCGATTAAATCT
CGCGCCGATCAACTGGGTGCCAGCGTGGTGGTGTCGATGGTAGAACGAAGCGGCGTCGAAGCCTGTAAAG
CGGCGGTGCACAATCTTCTCGCGCAACGCGTCAGTGGGCTGATCATTAACTATCCGCTGGATGACCAGGA
TGCCATTGCTGTGGAAGCTGCCTGCACTAATGTTCCGGCGTTATTTCTTGATGTCTCTGACCAGACACCC
ATCAACAGTATTATTTTCTCCCATGAAGACGGTACGCGACTGGGCGTGGAGCATCTGGTCGCATTGGGTC
ACCAGCAAATCGCGCTGTTAGCGGGCCCATTAAGTTCTGTCTCGGCGCGTCTGCGTCTGGCTGGCTGGCA
TAAATATCTCACTCGCAATCAAATTCAGCCGATAGCGGAACGGGAAGGCGACTGGAGTGCCATGTCCGGT
TTTCAACAAACCATGCAAATGCTGAATGAGGGCATCGTTCCCACTGCGATGCTGGTTGCCAACGATCAGA
TGGCGCTGGGCGCAATGCGCGCCATTACCGAGTCCGGGCTGCGCGTTGGTGCGGATATCTCGGTAGTGGG
ATACGACGATACCGAAGACAGCTCATGTTATATCCCGCCGTTAACCACCATCAAACAGGATTTTCGCCTG
CTGGGGCAAACCAGCGTGGACCGCTTGCTGCAACTCTCTCAGGGCCAGGCGGTGAAGGGCAATCAGCTGT
TGCCCGTCTCACTGGTGAAAAGAAAAACCACCCTGGCGCCCAATACGCAAACCGCCTCTCCCCGCGCGTT
GGCCGATTCATTAATGCAGCTGGCACGACAGGTTTCCCGACTGGAAAGCGGGCAGTGAGCGCAACGCAAT
TAATGTAAGTTAGCTCACTCATTAGGCACAATTCTCATGTTTGACAGCTTATCATCGACTGCACGGTGCA
CCAATGCTTCTGGCGTCAGGCAGCCATCGGAAGCTGTGGTATGGCTGTGCAGGTCGTAAATCACTGCATA
ATTCGTGTCGCTCAAGGCGCACTCCCGTTCTGGATAATGTTTTTTGCGCCGACATCATAACGGTTCTGGC
AAATATTCTGAAATGAGCTGTTGACAATTAATCATCGGCTCGTATAATGTGTGGAATTGTGAGCGGATAA
CAATTTCACACAGGAAACAGCCAGTCCGTTTAGGTGTTTTCACGAGCACTTCACCAACAAGGACCATAGA
TTATGAAAACTGAAGAAGGTAAACTGGTAATCTGGATTAACGGCGATAAAGGCTATAACGGTCTCGCTGA
AGTCGGTAAGAAATTCGAGAAAGATACCGGAATTAAAGTCACCGTTGAGCATCCGGATAAACTGGAAGAG
AAATTCCCACAGGTTGCGGCAACTGGCGATGGCCCTGACATTATCTTCTGGGCACACGACCGCTTTGGTG
GCTACGCTCAATCTGGCCTGTTGGCTGAAATCACCCCGGACAAAGCGTTCCAGGACAAGCTGTATCCGTT
TACCTGGGATGCCGTACGTT
