>Addgene plasmid #221066 | polySUMO1 | depositor partial sequence | sequence record 433086 | Insert
CATATGGGAGGCGGCTCAGGTGGTTCTATGAGTGATCAGGAAGCCAAACCCTCAACGGAGGATCTTGGTG
ATAAAAAAGAAGGGGAGTATATTAAACTGAAAGTGATTGGACAGGACAGTAGCGAGATTCATTTCAAAGT
TAAGATGACTACGCATCTGAAAAAGCTGAAGGAATCGTATTGCCAGCGCCAGGGTGTTCCGATGAACAGC
TTACGCTTCCTGTTCGAAGGCCAGCGCATCGCGGACAACCATACTCCTAAAGAGCTGGGTATGGAAGAGG
AGGACGTGATTGAAGTATACCAGGAACAGACCGTCGTAGGCGGCTCAGGTGGAAGTGGCGGGTCTGGGGG
GTCCATGTCTGATCAGGAAGCTAAGCCATCTACCGAAGATTTAGGTGATAAAAAAGAGGGAGAATATATC
AAATTAAAAGTTATTGGGCAGGATAGTAGCGAGATTCATTTTAAAGTTAAAATGACGACCCACTTGAAAA
AACTCAAAGAATCCTATTGCCAACGCCAGGGCGTGCCGATGAATAGTTTACGTTTTCTGTTTGAAGGACA
GCGTATCGCTGATAACCATACTCCAAAAGAGCTGGGCATGGAAGAGGAGGACGTGATCGAGGTCTATCAG
GAGCAAACGGTAGTTGGTGGCAGCGGCGGCAGCGGGGGCTCTGGCGGAAGCATGTCGGACCAAGAGGCAA
AACCGAGTACGGAAGATTTGGGGGATAAAAAAGAAGGGGAATATATTAAGCTGAAAGTCATCGGACAGGA
CTCGTCCGAAATTCATTTTAAAGTGAAGATGACCACCCATCTGAAAAAATTAAAGGAGTCATACTGTCAA
CGTCAAGGTGTGCCGATGAACAGTCTGCGTTTTCTGTTTGAAGGCCAGCGCATTGCAGATAACCATACCC
CCAAAGAGCTGGGCATGGAAGAAGAAGATGTCATCGAAGTGTATCAAGAGCAGACTGTCGTCGGCGGAAG
CGGAGGCTCCGGTGGCAGCGGTGGTTCCATGTCAGACCAAGAAGCTAAGCCATCCACAGAAGACCTGGGT
GATAAAAAAGAAGGTGAGTACATTAAACTGAAAGTCATTGGCCAGGATTCCTCGGAGATCCATTTTAAAG
TGAAAATGACCACACACTTGAAAAAGCTGAAAGAGAGTTATTGTCAACGTCAAGGGGTTCCAATGAACTC
CCTTCGCTTTCTCTTCGAAGGTCAACGCATCGCTGATAACCATACTCCTAAGGAATTAGGTATGGAAGAG
GAAGATGTAATCGAAGTTTATCAAGAACAAACCGTGGTGGGCGGAAGCGGCGGGAGCGGTGGCTCAGGTG
GAAGCATGAGCGATCAGGAGGCGAAACCTAGCACCGAGGACCTGGGTGACAAAAAAGAGGGAGAATATAT
TAAGCTGAAAGTTATTGGTCAGGACAGCAGTGAAATTCACTTTAAAGTGAAAATGACGACGCACCTTAAA
AAACTGAAAGAAAGTTACTGCCAGCGCCAGGGGGTACCGATGAATAGTCTGCGCTTCCTGTTTGAGGGGC
AGCGTATTGCGGATAATCACACCCCGAAAGAGCTCGGCATGGAAGAGGAGGATGTCATCGAGGTATATCA
GGAACAGACAGTTGTCGGCGGAAGCGGTGGATCC
